>Addgene plasmid #63431 | pFusX4-22 | depositor partial sequence | sequence record 105380 | pFusX4_CCC
AGTCTTAAGCGTCTCCCCTGACCCCGGACCAAGTGGTGGCTATCGCCAGCCACGATGGCGGCAAGCAAGC
GCTCGAAACGGTGCAGCGGCTGTTGCCGGTGCTGTGCCAGGACCATGGCCTGACTCCGGACCAAGTGGTG
GCTATCGCCAGCCACGATGGCGGCAAGCAAGCGCTCGAAACGGTGCAGCGGCTGTTGCCGGTGCTGTGCC
AGGACCATGGCCTGACTCCGGACCAAGTGGTGGCTATCGCCAGCCACGATGGCGGCAAGCAAGCGCTCGA
AACGGTGCAGCGGCTGTTGCCGGTGCTGTGCCAGGACCATGGCCGAGACGTC
