>Addgene plasmid #63431 | pFusX4-22 | depositor partial sequence | sequence record 105381 | FusX4
CGTCTCCCCTGACCCCGGACCAAGTGGTGGCTATCGAGACCGGCGCCGCTACGGGCGCGTCCCATTCGCC
ATTCAGGCTGCGCAACTGTTGGGAAGGGCGATCGGTGCGGGCTCTTCGCTATTACGCCAGCTGGCGAAAG
GGGGATGTGCTGCAAGGCGATTAAGTTGGGAACGCCAGGGTTTTCCCAGTCACGACGTTGTAAAACGACG
GCCAGTGAGCGCGCGTAATCGACTCACTATAGGGCGAATTGGGTACCGGGCCCCCCCTCGAGGTCCTCCA
GCTTTTGTTCCCTTTAGTGAGGGTTAATTGCGCGCTTGGCGTAATCATGGTCATAGCTGTTTCCTGTGTG
AAATTGTTATCCGCTCACAATTCCACACAACATACGAGCCGGAAGCATAAAGTGTAAAGCCTGGGGTGCC
TAATGAGTGAGCTAACTCACATTAATTGCGTTGCGCTCACTGCCCGCTTTCCACCGGTGGTCTCTGGCGG
CAAGCAAGCGCTCGAAACGGTGCAGCGGCTGTTGCCGGTGCTGTGCCAGGACCATGGCCGAGACGTCTAG
ACCAGCCAGGACAGAAATGCCTCGACTTCGCTGCTACCCAAGGTTGCCGGGTGACGCACACCGTGGAAAC
GGATGAAGGCACGAACCCAGTGGACATAAGCCTGTTCGGTTCGTAAGCTGTAATGCAAGTAGCGTATGCG
CTCACGCAACTGGTCCAGAACCTTGACCGAACGCAGCGGTGGTAACGGCGCAGTGGCGGTTTTCATGGCT
TGTTATGACTGTTTTTTTGGGGTACAGTCTATGCCTCGGGCATCCAAGCAGCAAGCGCGTTACGCCGTGG
GTCGATGTTTGATGTTATGGAGCAGCAACGATGTTACGCAGCAGGGCAGTCGCCCTAAAACAAAGTTAAA
CATTATGAGGGAAGCGGTGATCGCCGAAGTATCGACTCAACTATCAGAGGTAGTTGGCGTCATCGAGCGC
CATCTCGAACCGACGTTGCTGGCCGTACATTTGTACGGCTCCGCAGTGGATGGCGGCCTGAAGCCACACA
GTGATATTGATTTGCTGGTTACGGTGACCGTAAGGCTTGATGAAACAACGCGGCGAGCTTTGATCAACGA
CCTTTTGGAAACTTCGGCTTCCCCTGGAGAGAGCGAGATTCTCCGCGCTGTAGAAGTCACCATTGTTGTG
CACGACGACATCATTCCGTGGCGTTATCCAGCTAAGCGCGAACTGCAATTTGGAGAATGGCAGCGCAATG
ACATTCTTGCAGGTATCTTCGAGCCAGCCACGATCGACATTGATCTGGCTATCTTGCTGACAAAAGCAAG
AGAACATAGCGTTGCCTTGGTAGGTCCAGCGGCGGAGGAACTCTTTGATCCGGTTCCTGAACAGGATCTA
TTTGAGGCGCTAAATGAAACCTTAACGCTATGGAACTCGCCGCCCGACTGGGCTGGCGATGAGCGAAATG
TAGTGCTTACGTTGTCCCGCATTTGGTACAGCGCAGTAACCGGCAAAATCGCGCCGAAGGATGTCGCTGC
CGACTGGGCAATGGAGCGCCTGCCGGCCCAGTATCAGCCCGTCATACTTGAAGCTAGACAGGCTTATCTT
GGACAAGAAGAAGATCGCTTGGCCTCGCGCGCAGATCAGTTGGAAGAATTTGTCCACTACGTGAAAGGCG
AGATCACCAAGGTAGTCGGCAAATAACCCTCGAGCCACCCATGACCAAAATCCCTTAACGTGAGTTACGC
GTCGTTCCACTGAGCGTCAGACCCCGTAGAAAAGATCAAAGGATCTTCTTGAGATCCTTTTTTTCTGCGC
GTAATCTGCTGCTTGCAAACAAAAAAACCACCGCTACCAGCGGTGGTTTGTTTGCCGGATCAAGAGCTAC
CAACTCTTTTTCCGAAGGTAACTGGCTTCAGCAGAGCGCAGATACCAAATACTGTCCTTCTAGTGTAGCC
GTAGTTAGGCCACCACTTCAAGAACTCTGTAGCACCGCCTACATACCTCGCTCTGCTAATCCTGTTACCA
GTGGCTGCTGCCAGTGGCGATAAGTCGTGTCTTACCGGGTTGGACTCAAGACGATAGTTACCGGATAAGG
CGCAGCGGTCGGGCTGAACGGGGGGTTCGTGCACACAGCCCAGCTTGGAGCGAACGACCTACACCGAACT
GAGATACCTACAGCGTGAGCATTGAGAAAGCGCCACGCTTCCCGAAGGGAGAAAGGCGGACAGGTATCCG
GTAAGCGGCAGGGTCGGAACAGGAGAGCGCACGAGGGAGCTTCCAGGGGGAAACGCCTGGTATCTTTATA
GTCCTGTCGGGTTTCGCCACCTCTGACTTGAGCGTCGATTTTTGTGATGCTCGTCAGGGGGGCGGAGCCT
ATGGAAAAACGCCAGCAACGCGGCCTTTTTACGGTTCCTGGCCTTTTGCTGGCCTTTTGCTCACATGTTC
TTTCCTGCGTTATCCCCTGATTCTGTGGATAACCGTATTACCGCCTTTGAGTGAGCTGATACCGCTCGCC
GCAGCCGAACGACCGAGCGCAGCGAGTCAGTGAGCGAGGAAGCGGAAGAGCGCCCAATACGCAAACCGCC
TCTCCCCGCGCGTTGGCCGATTCATTAATGCAGCTGGCACGACAGGTTTCCCGACTGGAAAGCGGGCAGT
GAGCGCAACGCAATTAATACGCGTACCGCTAGCCAGGAAGAGTTTGTAGAAACGCAAAAAGGCCATCCGT
CAGGATGGCCTTCTGCTTAGTTTGATGCCTGGCAGTTTATGGCGGGCGTCCTGCCCGCCACCCTCCGGGC
CGTTGCTTCACAACGTTCAAATCCGCTCCCGGCGGATTTGTCCTACTCAGGAGAGCGTTCACCGACAAAC
AACAGATAAAACGAAAGGCCCAGTCTTCCGACTGAGCCTTTCGTTTTATTTGATGCCTGGCAGTTCCCTA
CTCTCGCGTTAACGCTAGCATGGATGTTTTCCCAGTCACGACGTTGTAAAACGACGGCCAGTCTTAAG
