>Addgene plasmid #63431 | pFusX4-22 | addgene partial sequence | sequence record 116116 | pCR8_R1 5'-cgaaccgaacaggcttatgt-3'
GGTGTGCGTCACCCGGCAACCTTGGGTAGCAGCGAAGTCGAGGCATTTCTGTCCTGGCTGGTCTAGACGT
CTCGGCCATGGTCCTGGCACAGCACCGGCAACAGCCGCTGCACCGTTTCGAGCGCTTGCTTGCCGCCATC
GTGGCTGGCGATAGCCACCACTTGGTCCGGAGTCAGGCCATGGTCCTGGCACAGCACCGGCAACAGCCGC
TGCACCGTTTCGAGCGCTTGCTTGCCGCCATCGTGGCTGGCGATAGCCACCACTTGGTCCGGAGTCAGGC
CATGGTCCTGGCACAGCACCGGCAACAGCCGCTGCACCGTTTCGAGCGCTTGCTTGCCGCCATCGTGGCT
GGCGATAGCCACCACTTGGTCCGGGGTCAGGGGAGACGCTTAAGACTGGCCGTCGTTTTACAACGTCGTG
ACTGGGAAAACATCCATGCTAGCGTTAACGCGAGAGTAGGGAACTGCCAGGCATCAAATAAAACGAAAGG
CTCAGTCGGAAGACTGGGCCTTTCGTTTTATCTGTTGTTTGTCGGTGAACGCTCTCCTGAGTAGGACAAA
TCCGCCGGGAGCGGATTTGAACGTTGTGAAGCAACGGCCCGGAGGGTGGCGGGCAGGACGCCCGCCATAA
ACTGCCAGGCATCAAACTAAGCAGAAGGCCATCCTGACGGA
