[The description below was written by a language model from this plasmid's Addgene catalogue record.]
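Description:
pFusX4-22 is a bacterial library plasmid from the FusX TALE assembly system, a kit designed to build custom TAL effector repeat arrays in a single step. It is built on the FusX4 backbone (about 3 kb without insert), is classed as a TALEN vector, and is maintained as a high-copy plasmid in E. coli under spectinomycin selection. The record does not name the origin of replication and no feature table is provided. The sequencing primers are named for pCR8, which hints at a pCR8-type backbone, but this is not stated.

The insert is a synthetic, pre-assembled trimer of TALE repeats carrying the repeat variable diresidues HD HD HD (alternative name X4_CCC). In the TALE code, HD repeats recognise cytosine, so this module specifies the trinucleotide CCC. Within the FusX scheme this plasmid supplies RVD positions 10 to 12 of the final array, and it is one member of the set of FusX4 plasmids that together cover the possible triplets for that slot. The trimer was cloned in using BsaI, a type IIS enzyme typical of Golden Gate assembly, and both BsaI sites were destroyed in the process. How the module is released for the final assembly is not stated.

The plasmid has no expression function of its own, and the record lists no promoter, tag or reporter. It is used as a building block: the user picks the triplet plasmid matching the target DNA sequence at each position and combines them with a receiver vector to generate TALENs or other TALE fusion proteins for genome editing and related applications.
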