Addgene plasmid #63431: pFusX4-22
Purpose: Encodes RVD positions 10-12 in TALEN assembly
Depositing lab: Stephen Ekker. Depositing organization: Mayo Foundation for Medical Education and Research. Publication: FusX: A rapid one-step TALE assembly system for genome science. Ma AC, McNulty MS, Tanya PL, Jarryd CM, Martinez-Galvez G, Argue DP, Lee HB, Urban MD, Bullard CE, Blackburn PR, Man TK, Clark KJ, Ekker SC. Hum Gene Ther. 2016 Jun;27(6):451-63. doi: 10.1089/hum.2015.172 PubMed 26854857.
Backbone
  Vector backbone: FusX4
  Backbone size w/o insert (bp): 3008
  Vector type: TALEN
Growth in bacteria
  Bacterial resistance: Spectinomycin, 50 μg/mL
  Growth temperature: 37°C
  Growth strain: DH5alpha
  Copy number: High Copy
Gene/Insert
  Gene/Insert name: HD HD HD (alt name: X4_CCC)
  Species: Synthetic
  Mutation: none
  Cloning method: Restriction Enzyme; 5′ cloning site BsaI (destroyed during cloning); 3′ cloning site BsaI (destroyed during cloning)
  Sequencing primers: 5′ pCR8_F1; 3′ pCR8_R1
Terms and licenses: Academic/Nonprofit Terms; Industry Terms: Not Available to Industry
How to cite: pFusX4-22 was a gift from Stephen Ekker (Addgene plasmid # 63431 ; http://n2t.net/addgene:63431 ; RRID:Addgene_63431)
